>Addgene plasmid #53440 | pT7-agrBD-IV | depositor full sequence | sequence record 83235 | pT7-agrBD-IV sequence 6460 bps
CAAGGAGATGGCGCCCAACAGTCCCCCGGCCACGGGGCCTGCCACCATACCCACGCCGAAACAAGCGCTC
ATGAGCCCGAAGTGGCGAGCCCGATCTTCCCCATCGGTGATGTCGGCGATATAGGCGCCAGCAACCGCAC
CTGTGGCGCCGGTGATGCCGGCCACGATGCGTCCGGCGTAGAGGATCGAGATCTCGATCCCGCGAAATTA
ATACGACTCACTATAGGGGAATTGTGAGCGGATAACAATTCCCCTCTAGAAATAATTTTGTTTAACTTTA
AGAAGGAATTCAGGAGCCCTTCACCATGAATTATTTTGATAATAAAATTGACCAGTTTGCCACGTATCTT
CAAAAGAGAAATAACTTAGATCATATTCAATTTTTGCAAGTACGATTAGGGATGCAGGTCTTAGCTAAAA
ATATAGGTAAATTAATTGTTATGTATACTATTGCCTATATTTTAAACATTTTTCTGTTTACGTTAATTAC
GAATTTAACATTTTATTTAATAAGAAGACATGCACATGGTGCACATGCACCTTCTTCTTTTTGGTGTTAT
GTAGAAAGTATTATACTATTTATACTTTTACCTTTAGTAATAGTAAATTTTCATATTAACTTTTTAATTA
TGATTATTTTAACAGTTATTTCTTTAGGTGTAATCTCAGTATATGCTCCTGCAGCAACTAAAAAGAAGCC
CATTCCTGTGCGACTTATTAAACGAAAAAAATATTATGCGATTATTGTTAGTTTAACCCTTTTCATTATC
ACACTTATCATCAAAGAGCCATTTGCCCAATTCATTCAATTAGGCATCATAATAGAAGCTATTACATTAT
TACCTATTTTCTTTATTAAGGAGGACTTAAAATGAATACATTATTTAACTTATTTTTTGATTTTATTACT
GGGATTTTAAAAAACATTGGTAACATCGCAGCTTATAGTACTTGTTACTTCATAATGGATGAAGTTGAAG
TACCAAAAGAATTAACACAATTACACGAATAAAAGGGCGAGCTCAATTCGAAGCTTGAAGGTAAGCCTAT
CCCTAACCCTCTCCTCGGTCTCGATTCTACGCGTACCGGTCATCATCACCATCACCATTGAGTTTGATCC
GGCTGCTAACAAAGCCCGAAAGGAAGCTGAGTTGGCTGCTGCCACCGCTGAGCAATAACTAGCATAACCC
CTTGGGGCCTCTAAACGGGTCTTGAGGGGTTTTTTGCTGAAAGGAGGAACTATATCCGGATATCCCGCAA
GAGGCCCGGCAGTACCGGCATAACCAAGCCTATGCCTACAGCATCCAGGGTGACGGTGCCGAGGATGACG
ATGAGCGCATTGTTAGATTTCATACACGGTGCCTGACTGCGTTAGCAATTTAACTGTGATAAACTACCGC
ATTAAAGCTTATCGATGATAAGCTGTCAAACATGAGAATTAATTCTTGAAGACGAAAGGGCCTCGTGATA
CGCCTATTTTTATAGGTTAATGTCATGATAATAATGGTTTCTTAGACGTCAGGTGGCACTTTTCGGGGAA
ATGTGCGCGGAACCCCTATTTGTTTATTTTTCTAAATACATTCAAATATGTATCCGCTCATGAGACAATA
ACCCTGATAAATGCTTCAATAATATTGAAAAAGGAAGAGTATGAGTATTCAACATTTCCGTGTCGCCCTT
ATTCCCTTTTTTGCGGCATTTTGCCTTCCTGTTTTTGCTCACCCAGAAACGCTGGTGAAAGTAAAAGATG
CTGAAGATCAGTTGGGTGCACGAGTGGGTTACATCGAACTGGATCTCAACAGCGGTAAGATCCTTGAGAG
TTTTCGCCCCGAAGAACGTTTTCCAATGATGAGCACTTTTAAAGTTCTGCTATGTGGCGCGGTATTATCC
CGTGTTGACGCCGGGCAAGAGCAACTCGGTCGCCGCATACACTATTCTCAGAATGACTTGGTTGAGTACT
CACCAGTCACAGAAAAGCATCTTACGGATGGCATGACAGTAAGAGAATTATGCAGTGCTGCCATAACCAT
GAGTGATAACACTGCGGCCAACTTACTTCTGACAACGATCGGAGGACCGAAGGAGCTAACCGCTTTTTTG
CACAACATGGGGGATCATGTAACTCGCCTTGATCGTTGGGAACCGGAGCTGAATGAAGCCATACCAAACG
ACGAGCGTGACACCACGATGCCTGCAGCAATGGCAACAACGTTGCGCAAACTATTAACTGGCGAACTACT
TACTCTAGCTTCCCGGCAACAATTAATAGACTGGATGGAGGCGGATAAAGTTGCAGGACCACTTCTGCGC
TCGGCCCTTCCGGCTGGCTGGTTTATTGCTGATAAATCTGGAGCCGGTGAGCGTGGGTCTCGCGGTATCA
TTGCAGCACTGGGGCCAGATGGTAAGCCCTCCCGTATCGTAGTTATCTACACGACGGGGAGTCAGGCAAC
TATGGATGAACGAAATAGACAGATCGCTGAGATAGGTGCCTCACTGATTAAGCATTGGTAACTGTCAGAC
CAAGTTTACTCATATATACTTTAGATTGATTTAAAACTTCATTTTTAATTTAAAAGGATCTAGGTGAAGA
TCCTTTTTGATAATCTCATGACCAAAATCCCTTAACGTGAGTTTTCGTTCCACTGAGCGTCAGACCCCGT
AGAAAAGATCAAAGGATCTTCTTGAGATCCTTTTTTTCTGCGCGTAATCTGCTGCTTGCAAACAAAAAAA
CCACCGCTACCAGCGGTGGTTTGTTTGCCGGATCAAGAGCTACCAACTCTTTTTCCGAAGGTAACTGGCT
TCAGCAGAGCGCAGATACCAAATACTGTCCTTCTAGTGTAGCCGTAGTTAGGCCACCACTTCAAGAACTC
TGTAGCACCGCCTACATACCTCGCTCTGCTAATCCTGTTACCAGTGGCTGCTGCCAGTGGCGATAAGTCG
TGTCTTACCGGGTTGGACTCAAGACGATAGTTACCGGATAAGGCGCAGCGGTCGGGCTGAACGGGGGGTT
CGTGCACACAGCCCAGCTTGGAGCGAACGACCTACACCGAACTGAGATACCTACAGCGTGAGCTATGAGA
AAGCGCCACGCTTCCCGAAGGGAGAAAGGCGGACAGGTATCCGGTAAGCGGCAGGGTCGGAACAGGAGAG
CGCACGAGGGAGCTTCCAGGGGGAAACGCCTGGTATCTTTATAGTCCTGTCGGGTTTCGCCACCTCTGAC
TTGAGCGTCGATTTTTGTGATGCTCGTCAGGGGGGCGGAGCCTATGGAAAAACGCCAGCAACGCGGCCTT
TTTACGGTTCCTGGCCTTTTGCTGGCCTTTTGCTCACATGTTCTTTCCTGCGTTATCCCCTGATTCTGTG
GATAACCGTATTACCGCCTTTGAGTGAGCTGATACCGCTCGCCGCAGCCGAACGACCGAGCGCAGCGAGT
CAGTGAGCGAGGAAGCGGAAGAGCGCCTGATGCGGTATTTTCTCCTTACGCATCTGTGCGGTATTTCACA
CCGCAATGGTGCACTCTCAGTACAATCTGCTCTGATGCCGCATAGTTAAGCCAGTATACACTCCGCTATC
GCTACGTGACTGGGTCATGGCTGCGCCCCGACACCCGCCAACACCCGCTGACGCGCCCTGACGGGCTTGT
CTGCTCCCGGCATCCGCTTACAGACAAGCTGTGACCGTCTCCGGGAGCTGCATGTGTCAGAGGTTTTCAC
CGTCATCACCGAAACGCGCGAGGCAGCTGCGGTAAAGCTCATCAGCGTGGTCGTGAAGCGATTCACAGAT
GTCTGCCTGTTCATCCGCGTCCAGCTCGTTGAGTTTCTCCAGAAGCGTTAATGTCTGGCTTCTGATAAAG
CGGGCCATGTTAAGGGCGGTTTTTTCCTGTTTGGTCACTGATGCCTCCGTGTAAGGGGGATTTCTGTTCA
TGGGGGTAATGATACCGATGAAACGAGAGAGGATGCTCACGATACGGGTTACTGATGATGAACATGCCCG
GTTACTGGAACGTTGTGAGGGTAAACAACTGGCGGTATGGATGCGGCGGGACCAGAGAAAAATCACTCAG
GGTCAATGCCAGCGCTTCGTTAATACAGATGTAGGTGTTCCACAGGGTAGCCAGCAGCATCCTGCGATGC
AGATCCGGAACATAATGGTGCAGGGCGCTGACTTCCGCGTTTCCAGACTTTACGAAACACGGAAACCGAA
GACCATTCATGTTGTTGCTCAGGTCGCAGACGTTTTGCAGCAGCAGTCGCTTCACGTTCGCTCGCGTATC
GGTGATTCATTCTGCTAACCAGTAAGGCAACCCCGCCAGCCTAGCCGGGTCCTCAACGACAGGAGCACGA
TCATGCGCACCCGTGGCCAGGACCCAACGCTGCCCGAGATGCGCCGCGTGCGGCTGCTGGAGATGGCGGA
CGCGATGGATATGTTCTGCCAAGGGTTGGTTTGCGCATTCACAGTTCTCCGCAAGAATTGATTGGCTCCA
ATTCTTGGAGTGGTGAATCCGTTAGCGAGGTGCCGCCGGCTTCCATTCAGGTCGAGGTGGCCCGGCTCCA
TGCACCGCGACGCAACGCGGGGAGGCAGACAAGGTATAGGGCGGCGCCTACAATCCATGCCAACCCGTTC
CATGTGCTCGCCGAGGCGGCATAAATCGCCGTGACGATCAGCGGTCCAATGATCGAAGTTAGGCTGGTAA
GAGCCGCGAGCGATCCTTGAAGCTGTCCCTGATGGTCGTCATCTACCTGCCTGGACAGCATGGCCTGCAA
CGCGGGCATCCCGATGCCGCCGGAAGCGAGAAGAATCATAATGGGGAAGGCCATCCAGCCTCGCGTCGCG
AACGCCAGCAAGACGTAGCCCAGCGCGTCGGCCGCCATGCCGGCGATAATGGCCTGCTTCTCGCCGAAAC
GTTTGGTGGCGGGACCAGTGACGAAGGCTTGAGCGAGGGCGTGCAAGATTCCGAATACCGCAAGCGACAG
GCCGATCATCGTCGCGCTCCAGCGAAAGCGGTCCTCGCCGAAAATGACCCAGAGCGCTGCCGGCACCTGT
CCTACGAGTTGCATGATAAAGAAGACAGTCATAAGTGCGGCGACGATAGTCATGCCCCGCGCCCACCGGA
AGGAGCTGACTGGGTTGAAGGCTCTCAAGGGCATCGGTCGAGATCCCGGTGCCTAATGAGTGAGCTAACT
TACATTAATTGCGTTGCGCTCACTGCCCGCTTTCCAGTCGGGAAACCTGTCGTGCCAGCTGCATTAATGA
ATCGGCCAACGCGCGGGGAGAGGCGGTTTGCGTATTGGGCGCCAGGGTGGTTTTTCTTTTCACCAGTGAG
ACGGGCAACAGCTGATTGCCCTTCACCGCCTGGCCCTGAGAGAGTTGCAGCAAGCGGTCCACGCTGGTTT
GCCCCAGCAGGCGAAAATCCTGTTTGATGGTGGTTAACGGCGGGATATAACATGAGCTGTCTTCGGTATC
GTCGTATCCCACTACCGAGATATCCGCACCAACGCGCAGCCCGGACTCGGTAATGGCGCGCATTGCGCCC
AGCGCCATCTGATCGTTGGCAACCAGCATCGCAGTGGGAACGATGCCCTCATTCAGCATTTGCATGGTTT
GTTGAAAACCGGACATGGCACTCCAGTCGCCTTCCCGTTCCGCTATCGGCTGAATTTGATTGCGAGTGAG
ATATTTATGCCAGCCAGCCAGACGCAGACGCGCCGAGACAGAACTTAATGGGCCCGCTAACAGCGCGATT
TGCTGGTGACCCAATGCGACCAGATGCTCCACGCCCAGTCGCGTACCGTCTTCATGGGAGAAAATAATAC
TGTTGATGGGTGTCTGGTCAGAGACATCAAGAAATAACGCCGGAACATTAGTGCAGGCAGCTTCCACAGC
AATGGCATCCTGGTCATCCAGCGGATAGTTAATGATCAGCCCACTGACGCGTTGCGCGAGAAGATTGTGC
ACCGCCGCTTTACAGGCTTCGACGCCGCTTCGTTCTACCATCGACACCACCACGCTGGCACCCAGTTGAT
CGGCGCGAGATTTAATCGCCGCGACAATTTGCGACGGCGCGTGCAGGGCCAGACTGGAGGTGGCAACGCC
AATCAGCAACGACTGTTTGCCCGCCAGTTGTTGTGCCACGCGGTTGGGAATGTAATTCAGCTCCGCCATC
GCCGCTTCCACTTTTTCCCGCGTTTTCGCAGAAACGTGGCTGGCCTGGTTCACCACGCGGGAAACGGTCT
GATAAGAGACACCGGCATACTCTGCGACATCGTATAACGTTACTGGTTTCACATTCACCACCCTGAATTG
ACTCTCTTCCGGGCGCTATCATGCCATACCGCGAAAGGTTTTGCGCCATTCGATGGTGTCCGGGATCTCG
ACGCTCTCCCTTATGCGACTCCTGCATTAGGAAGCAGCCCAGTAGTAGGTTGAGGCCGTTGAGCACCGCC
GCCGCAAGGAATGGTGCATG
Features (pLannotate 1.2.2; 20 found; start..end, strand, type, name):
    209..227     +  promoter       T7 promoter: promoter for bacteriophage T7 RNA polymerase
    228..252     +  protein_bind   lac operator: The lac repressor binds to the lac operator to inhibit transcription in E. coli. This inhibition can be relieved by adding lactose or isopropyl-β-D-thiogalactopyranoside (IPTG). lac repressor encoded by lacI
    267..287     +  RBS            RBS (fragment): efficient ribosome binding site from bacteriophage T7 gene 10 (Olins and Rangwala, 1989)
    306..872     +  CDS            agrB: AGRB_STAAU - Experimental evidence at protein level: Swiss-Prot protein existence level 1. Essential for the production of a quorum sensing system signal molecule, the autoinducing peptide (AIP). This quorum sensing system is responsible for the regulation of the expression of virulence factor genes. Involved in the proteolytic processing of AgrD, the precursor of AIP. From Staphylococcus aureus.
   1040..1081    +  CDS            V5 tag: epitope tag from simian virus 5
   1122..1171    +  CDS            SET1 (fragment): solubility-enhancement tag derived from T7 phage gene 10B
   1179..1226    +  terminator     T7 terminator: transcription terminator for bacteriophage T7 RNA polymerase
   1249..1353    -  CDS            TcR (fragment): tetracycline efflux protein; tet; confers resistance to tetracycline
   1401..1429    -  promoter       tet promoter: E. coli promoter for tetracycline efflux protein gene
   1546..1650    +  promoter       AmpR promoter: bla
   1651..2511    +  CDS            AmpR: β-lactamase; bla; confers resistance to ampicillin, carbenicillin, and related antibiotics
   2682..3270    +  rep_origin     ori: high-copy-number ColE1/pMB1/pBR322/pUC origin of replication
   3456..3595    -  misc_feature   bom: basis of mobility region from pBR322
   3697..3888    -  CDS            rop: Rop protein, which maintains plasmids at low copy number; rop
   3905..4285    +  CDS            YPB1_ECOLX: Protein predicted: Swiss-Prot protein existence level 4. From Escherichia coli.
   4527..5151    -  CDS            TcR (fragment): tetracycline efflux protein; tet; confers resistance to tetracycline
   5166..5187    -  protein_bind   CAP binding site: CAP binding activates transcription in the presence of cAMP. E. coli catabolite activator protein
   5200..6282    -  CDS            lacI: lac repressor; lacI; The lac repressor binds to the lac operator to inhibit transcription in E. coli. This inhibition can be relieved by adding lactose or isopropyl-β-D-thiogalactopyranoside (IPTG).
   6283..6360    -  promoter       lacI promoter: lacI
   6368..187     -  CDS            TcR (fragment) (across the origin): tetracycline efflux protein; tet; confers resistance to tetracycline
