[The description below was written by a language model from this plasmid's Addgene catalogue record and pLannotate feature annotations shown in this document.]
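Description:
pT7-agrBD-IV is a 6,460 bp bacterial expression plasmid for synthetic biology, built on the pET101 D-TOPO backbone and intended for inducible expression in E. coli. It replicates from a pBR322-type ColE1 origin accompanied by the bom region and the rop gene, which moderates copy number (the record lists copy number as unknown). Selection is by ampicillin through the β-lactamase gene. The annotated tetracycline-resistance segments are only fragments left over from the pBR322 lineage and are not a functional marker. A plasmid-borne lacI gene supplies lac repressor.

The payload is a 727 bp fragment of the Staphylococcus aureus agr quorum-sensing locus carrying agrB and agrD, inserted between EcoRI and SacI sites downstream of the T7-lac promoter (T7 promoter plus lac operator) and a T7 gene 10 ribosome binding site, with a T7 terminator further downstream. AgrD is the precursor of the autoinducing peptide (AIP), and AgrB is the protein that proteolytically processes it. The automated feature table annotates only agrB; agrD is presumably in the unannotated stretch that follows it. This plasmid derives from pT7-agrBD-I by a single G-to-T change producing a D29Y substitution in AgrD, which converts the encoded AIP from type I to type IV. The backbone's C-terminal V5 epitope and 6xHis tags are not in frame with either gene, so neither protein is tagged.

Transcription requires T7 RNA polymerase, so expression is carried out in a BL21-derived host and is induced by relieving lac repression with IPTG. The associated work used such constructs to make E. coli a sender of peptide signals for interspecies communication with Bacillus megaterium.
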