Addgene plasmid #53440: pT7-agrBD-IV
Purpose: Derivative of pT7-agrBD-I with a point mutation in the agrD gene to change AIP coding region from type-I to type-IV
Depositing lab: Cynthia Collins. Depositing organization: Rensselaer Polytechnic Institute. Publication: Peptide-based communication system enables Escherichia coli to Bacillus megaterium interspecies signaling. Marchand N, Collins CH. Biotechnol Bioeng. 2013 Nov;110(11):3003-12. doi: 10.1002/bit.24975. Epub 2013 Jul 5. PubMed 23775238.
Backbone
  Vector backbone: pET101 D-TOPO
  Backbone manufacturer: Life Technologies
  Backbone size w/o insert (bp): 5753
  Total vector size (bp): 6460
  Modifications to backbone: the agrBD locus (with D29Y mutation in agrD) was cloned downstream of the T7-lac promoter
  Vector type: Bacterial Expression, Synthetic Biology
Growth in bacteria
  Bacterial resistance: Ampicillin, 100 μg/mL
  Growth temperature: 37°C
  Growth strain: DH5alpha
  Growth instructions: T7 Iq Express (BL21 derivative) E. coli is used for expression.
  Copy number: Unknown
Gene/Insert
  Gene/Insert name: agrBD locus (with D29Y mutation in agrD)
  Species: S. aureus
  Insert size (bp): 727
  Mutation: D to Y mutation of residue 29 of the agrD gene (changing the AIP coding from type-I to type-IV
  Promoter: T7-lac
  Tag / fusion protein: V5 epitope, 6x HIS (not expressed on agrB or agrD) (C terminal on backbone)
  Cloning method: Restriction Enzyme; 5′ cloning site EcoRI (not destroyed); 3′ cloning site SacI (not destroyed)
  Sequencing primers: 5′ 5' - TAATACGACTCACTATA - 3'; 3′ 5' - TAGTTATTGCTCAGCGGTGG - 3'
Resource information
  A portion of this plasmid was derived from a plasmid made by: The agrBD genes in this vector were cloned out of the pT7-agrBD-I vector (with a G to T point mutation, rendering the D29Y mutation in agrD)
Terms and licenses: Academic/Nonprofit Terms; Industry Terms: Not Available to Industry
Depositor comments: NOTE: the tags are not in frame with either gene.
How to cite: pT7-agrBD-IV was a gift from Cynthia Collins (Addgene plasmid # 53440 ; http://n2t.net/addgene:53440 ; RRID:Addgene_53440)
