>Addgene plasmid #53440 | pT7-agrBD-IV | addgene partial sequence | sequence record 86665 | pBRrevBam 5'-GGTGATGTCGGCGATATAGG-3'
CGATGCGTCCGGCGTAGAGGATCGAGATCTCGATCCCGCGAAATTAATACGACTCACTATAGGGGAATTG
TGAGCGGATAACAATTCCCCTCTAGAAATAATTTTGTTTAACTTTAAGAAGGAATTCAGGAGCCCTTCAC
CATGAATTATTTTGATAATAAAATTGACCAGTTTGCCACGTATCTTCAAAAGAGAAATAACTTAGATCAT
ATTCAATTTTTGCAAGTACGATTAGGGATGCAGGTCTTAGCTAAAAATATAGGTAAATTAATTGTTATGT
ATACTATTGCCTATATTTTAAACATTTTTCTGTTTACGTTAATTACGAATTTAACATTTTATTTAATAAG
AAGACATGCACATGGTGCACATGCACCTTCTTCTTTTTGGTGTTATGTAGAAAGTATTATACTATTTATA
CTTTTACCTTTAGTAATAGTAAATTTTCATATTAACTTTTTAATTATGATTATTTTAACAGTTATTTCTT
TAGGTGTAATCTCAGTATATGCTCCTGCAGCAACTAAAAAGAAGCCCATTCCTGTGCGACTTATTAAACG
AAAAAAATATTATGCGATTATTGTTAGTTTAACCCTTTTCATTATCACACTTATCATCAAAGAGCCATTT
GCCCAATTCATTCAATTAGGCATCATAATAGAAGCTATTACATTATTACCTATTTTCTTTATTAAGGAGG
ACTTAAAATGAATACATTATTTAACTTATTTTTTGATTTTATTACTGGGATTTTAAAAAACATTGGTAAC
ATCGCAGCTTATAGTACTTGTTACTTCATAATGGATGAAGTTGAAGTACCAAAAGA
